Addgene plasmid #118446: pDRF1-GW yoeGFP-T2A-mCherry
Purpose: Produces equimolar expression of yeast codon-optimized eGFP and mCherry
Depositing lab: Bas Teusink. Depositing organization: Vrije Universiteit Amsterdam. Publication: In vivo characterisation of fluorescent proteins in budding yeast. Botman D, de Groot DH, Schmidt P, Goedhart J, Teusink B. Sci Rep. 2019 Feb 19;9(1):2234. doi: 10.1038/s41598-019-38913-z. PubMed 30783202.
Backbone
  Vector backbone: pDRF1-GW
  Vector type: Yeast Expression
  Selectable markers: URA3
Growth in bacteria
  Bacterial resistance: Ampicillin, 100 μg/mL
  Growth temperature: 37°C
  Growth strain: DH5alpha
  Copy number: High Copy
Gene/Insert
  Gene/Insert name: yoeGFP-T2A-mCherry
  Species: Synthetic
  Cloning method: Restriction Enzyme; 5′ cloning site unknown (unknown if destroyed); 3′ cloning site unknown (unknown if destroyed)
  Sequencing primers: 5′ AACAATCGTTAATAATTAATTAATTGG; 3′ GAGTCACTTTAAAATTTGTATACAC
Terms and licenses: Academic/Nonprofit Terms; Industry Terms: Not Available to Industry
How to cite: pDRF1-GW yoeGFP-T2A-mCherry was a gift from Bas Teusink (Addgene plasmid # 118446 ; http://n2t.net/addgene:118446 ; RRID:Addgene_118446)
