[The description below was written by a language model from this plasmid's Addgene catalogue record and pLannotate feature annotations shown in this document.]
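Description:
pDRF1-GW yoeGFP-T2A-mCherry is an 8.46 kb yeast expression plasmid built on the Gateway-compatible pDRF1-GW backbone, a shuttle vector for Saccharomyces cerevisiae and E. coli. In yeast it replicates episomally from the 2μ origin and is selected through the URA3 auxotrophic marker, which is driven by its own promoter and can be counterselected with 5-FOA. In bacteria it is maintained at high copy from a ColE1/pUC-type origin with ampicillin resistance (β-lactamase). An f1 origin and remnants of a lac promoter/operator and lacZα region are also present as backbone carry-over.

The payload is a synthetic bicistronic open reading frame flanked by attB1 and attB2 sites. A yeast codon-optimized eGFP (annotated by similarity as GFP S65T) is followed by mCherry, with a short unannotated gap between them that corresponds to the T2A peptide named in the construct title. During translation, ribosomal skipping at the 2A sequence releases the two fluorescent proteins as separate polypeptides from one transcript, giving the equimolar production stated as the plasmid's purpose. Transcription ends at the ADH1 terminator downstream of attB2. The promoter driving the cassette is not named in the catalogue fields or clearly identified in the feature table, which shows only fragmentary hits to yeast genomic sequences upstream of attB1.

The associated study characterised fluorescent proteins in vivo in budding yeast. In that context, a fixed-ratio green/red pair lets mCherry serve as an internal reference for normalising the signal of the co-expressed protein, although the record does not spell out this use.
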