Features (pLannotate 1.2.2; 26 found; start..end, strand, type, name):
      3..257     -  CDS            BRP1 (fragment): BRP1_YEAST - Protein predicted: Swiss-Prot protein existence level 4. From Saccharomyces cerevisiae (strain ATCC 204508 / S288c) (Baker's yeast).
    359..375     -  promoter       ARG4 promoter (fragment): S. cerevisiae ARG4
    480..563     +  CDS            YG007_YEAST: Protein predicted: Swiss-Prot protein existence level 4. From Saccharomyces cerevisiae (strain ATCC 204508 / S288c) (Baker's yeast).
    800..824     +  protein_bind   attB1: mutant version of attB; recombination site for the Gateway® BP reaction BP Clonase™
    835..1548    +  CDS            GFP (S65T): GFP (S65T) is a basic (constitutively fluorescent) green fluorescent protein published in 1995, derived from Aequorea victoria.
   1630..2337    +  CDS            mCherry: mCherry is a basic (constitutively fluorescent) red fluorescent protein published in 2004, derived from Discosoma sp.. It is reported to be a very rapidly-maturing monomer with low acid sensitivity.
   2350..2374    -  protein_bind   attB2: mutant version of attB; recombination site for the Gateway® BP reaction BP Clonase™
   2402..2428    +  misc_feature   MCS (fragment): pBluescript multiple cloning site
   2437..2455    -  promoter       T7 promoter: promoter for bacteriophage T7 RNA polymerase
   2456..2599    +  CDS            ADH1 (fragment): ADH1_YEAST - Also known as ADC1. Experimental evidence at protein level: Swiss-Prot protein existence level 1. This isozyme preferentially catalyzes the conversion of primary unbranched alcohols to their corresponding aldehydes. Also shows activity toward secondary alcohols. From Saccharomyces cerevisiae (strain ATCC 204508 / S288c) (Baker's yeast).
   2603..2790    +  terminator     ADH1 terminator: S. cerevisiae ADH1; transcription terminator for the S. cerevisiae alcohol dehydrogenase 1 (ADH1) gene
   2798..2955    +  CDS            lacZα (fragment): LacZα fragment of β-galactosidase; lacZ fragment
   2961..3012    -  misc_feature   bom (fragment): basis of mobility region from pBR322
   3017..3100    +  CDS            RAF1 (fragment): RAF_YEAST - Experimental evidence at transcript level: Swiss-Prot protein existence level 2. Antagonizes transcriptional repression of recombinase FLP by REP1-REP2. May play a role in plasmid partitioning. From Saccharomyces cerevisiae (strain ATCC 204508 / S288c) (Baker's yeast).
   3254..4600    -  rep_origin     2μ ori: yeast 2μ plasmid origin of replication
   4605..4621    -  promoter       tet promoter (fragment): E. coli promoter for tetracycline efflux protein gene
   4711..5514    -  CDS            URA3: orotidine-5'-phosphate decarboxylase, required for uracil biosynthesis; S. cerevisiae URA3; yeast auxotrophic marker, counterselectable with 5-fluoroorotic acid (5-FOA)
   5515..5730    -  promoter       URA3 promoter: S. cerevisiae URA3
   5841..5945    +  promoter       AmpR promoter: bla
   5946..6806    +  CDS            AmpR: β-lactamase; bla; confers resistance to ampicillin, carbenicillin, and related antibiotics
   6977..7565    +  rep_origin     ori: high-copy-number ColE1/pMB1/pBR322/pUC origin of replication
   7748..7840    +  CDS            lacI (fragment): lac repressor; lacI; The lac repressor binds to the lac operator to inhibit transcription in E. coli. This inhibition can be relieved by adding lactose or isopropyl-β-D-thiogalactopyranoside (IPTG).
   7853..7874    +  protein_bind   CAP binding site: CAP binding activates transcription in the presence of cAMP. E. coli catabolite activator protein
   7889..7919    +  promoter       lac promoter: promoter for the E. coli lac operon
   7927..7943    +  protein_bind   lac operator: The lac repressor binds to the lac operator to inhibit transcription in E. coli. This inhibition can be relieved by adding lactose or isopropyl-β-D-thiogalactopyranoside (IPTG). lac repressor encoded by lacI
   8024..8452    -  rep_origin     f1 ori (sequence partly withheld): f1 bacteriophage origin of replication; arrow indicates direction of (+) strand synthesis
>Addgene plasmid #118446 | pDRF1-GW yoeGFP-T2A-mCherry | addgene full sequence | sequence record 245907 | Addgene NGS Result
CAAGCTTCCTGAAACGGAGAAACATAAACAGGCATTGCTGGGATCACCCATACATCACTCTGTTTTGCCT
GACCTTTTCCGGTAATTTGAAAACAAACCCGGTCTCGAAGCGGAGATCCGGCGATAATTACCGCAGAAAT
AAACCCATACACGAGACGTAGAACCAGCCGCACATGGCCGGAGAAACTCCTGCGAGAATTTCGTAAACTC
GCGCGCATTGCATCTGTATTTCCTAATGCGGCACTTCCAGGCCTCGATCGAGACCGTTTATCCATTGCTT
TTTTGTTGTCTTTTTCCCTCGTTCACAGAAAGTCTGAAGAAGCTATAGTAGAACTATGAGCTTTTTTTGT
TTCTGTTTTCCTTTTTTTTTTTTTTACCTCTGTGGAAATTGTTACTCTCACACTCTTTAGTTCGTTTGTT
TGTTTTGTTTATTCCAATTATGACCGGTGACGAAACGTGGTCGATGGTGGGTACCGCTTATGCTCCCCTC
CATTAGTTTCGATTATATAAAAAGGCCAAATATTGTATTATTTTCAAATGTCCTATCATTATCGTCTAAC
ATCTAATTTCTCTTAAATTTTTTCTCTTTCTTTCCTATAACACCAATAGTGAAAATCTTTTTTTCTTCTA
TATCTACAAAAACTTTTTTTTTCTATCAACCTCGTTGATAAATTTTTTCTTTAACAATCGTTAATAATTA
ATTAATTGGAAAATAACCATTTTTTCTCTCTTTTATACACACATTCAAAAGAAAGAAAAAAAATATACCC
CAGCCTCGACTAGTGAATTCGCGGCCATCACAAGTTTGTACAAAAAAGCAGGCTGCTAGCCACCATGTCA
AAAGGCGAGGAACTATTCACAGGTGTCGTACCAATACTGGTAGAATTGGATGGCGACGTAAACGGGCATA
AGTTTTCTGTGAGTGGTGAGGGTGAAGGGGACGCAACTTATGGCAAACTTACACTTAAGTTCATCTGCAC
CACAGGGAAGCTGCCTGTCCCATGGCCAACTCTAGTTACAACTCTCACTTACGGAGTACAATGTTTTTCT
CGATACCCAGACCACATGAAACAACATGACTTTTTCAAATCTGCCATGCCTGAGGGATATGTGCAAGAGA
GAACTATTTTCTTTAAAGATGATGGTAATTACAAAACTCGTGCTGAAGTGAAGTTTGAAGGAGATACACT
TGTTAATAGAATTGAGTTAAAGGGTATTGACTTTAAGGAAGATGGTAATATCTTAGGTCACAAATTGGAA
TACAACTACAATTCACATAACGTTTACATCATGGCAGATAAACAGAAAAACGGCATAAAAGTTAATTTCA
AAATTAGACATAATATCGAAGATGGTTCCGTTCAACTCGCTGATCATTATCAACAAAATACACCAATCGG
AGATGGACCTGTTCTATTGCCAGACAACCATTACTTATCTACACAGAGCGCCTTGTCAAAAGATCCTAAT
GAAAAGAGAGATCACATGGTTTTGTTAGAATTTGTCACCGCTGCGGGTATAACGTTGGGCATGGATGAAT
TATACAAGTCCGGAGAGGGCAGAGGAAGTCTTCTAACATGCGGTGACGTGGAGGAGAATCCCGGCCCTGG
GGATCCACCGGTCGCCACCATGGTGAGCAAGGGCGAGGAGGATAACATGGCCATCATCAAGGAGTTCATG
CGCTTCAAGGTGCACATGGAGGGCTCCGTGAACGGCCACGAGTTCGAGATCGAGGGCGAGGGCGAGGGCC
GCCCCTACGAGGGCACCCAGACCGCCAAGCTGAAGGTGACCAAGGGTGGCCCCCTGCCCTTCGCCTGGGA
CATCCTGTCCCCTCAGTTCATGTACGGCTCCAAGGCCTACGTGAAGCACCCCGCCGACATCCCCGACTAC
TTGAAGCTGTCCTTCCCCGAGGGCTTCAAGTGGGAGCGCGTGATGAACTTCGAGGACGGCGGCGTGGTGA
CCGTGACCCAGGACTCCTCCCTGCAGGACGGCGAGTTCATCTACAAGGTGAAGCTGCGCGGCACCAACTT
CCCCTCCGACGGCCCCGTAATGCAGAAGAAGACCATGGGCTGGGAGGCCTCCTCCGAGCGGATGTACCCC
GAGGACGGCGCCCTGAAGGGCGAGATCAAGCAGAGGCTGAAGCTGAAGGACGGCGGCCACTACGACGCTG
AGGTCAAGACCACCTACAAGGCCAAGAAGCCCGTGCAGCTGCCCGGCGCCTACAACGTCAACATCAAGTT
GGACATCACCTCCCACAACGAGGACTACACCATCGTGGAACAGTACGAACGCGCCGAGGGCCGCCACTCC
ACCGGCGGCATGGACGAGCTGTACAAGTAAAGCGGCCGCACCCAGCTTTCTTGTACAAAGTGGTGTAGTT
AATTCATGATGGCCGCTGCAGGTCGACCTCGAGGGGGGGCCCGGTACCCAATTCGCCCTATAGTGAGTCG
TATTACGCGCGGATCCAGCTTTGGACTTCTTCGCCAGAGGTTTGGTCAAGTCTCCAATCAAGGTTGTCGG
CTTGTCTACCTTGCCAGAAATTTACGAAAAGATGGAAAAGGGTCAAATCGTTGGTAGATACGTTGTTGAC
ACTTCTAAATAAGCGAATTTCTTATGATTTATGATTTTTATTATTAAATAAGTTATAAAAAAAATAAGTG
TATACAAATTTTAAAGTGACTCTTAGGTTTTAAAACGAAAATTCTTATTCTTGAGTAACTCTTTCCTGTA
GGTCAGGTTGCTTTCTCAGGTATAGCATGAGGTCGCTCTTATTGACCACACCTCTACCGGCATGCCAATT
CACTGGCCGTCGTTTTACAACGTCGTGACTGGGAAAACCCTGGCGTTACCCAACTTAATCGCCTTGCAGC
ACATCCCCCTTTCGCCAGCTGGCGTAATAGCGAAGAGGCCCGCACCGATCGCCCTTCCCAACAGTTGCGC
AGCCTGAATGGCGAATGGCGCCTGATGCGGTATTTTCTCCTTACGCATCTGTGCGGTATTTCACACCGCA
TAATCGGATCGTACTTGTTACCCATCATTGAATTTTGAACATCCGAACCTGGAAGTTTTCCCTGAAACAG
ATAGTATATTTGAACCTGTATAATAATATATAGTCTAGCGCTTTACGGAAGACAATGTATGTATTTCGGT
TCCTGGAGAAACTATTGCATCTATTGCATAGGTAATCTTGCACGTCGCATCCCCGGTTCATTTTCTGCGT
TTCCATCTTGCACTTCAATAGCATATCTTTGTTAACGAAGCATCTGTGCTTCATTTTGTAGAACAAAAAT
GCAACGCGAGAGCGCTAATTTTTCAAACAAAGAATCTGAGCTGCATTTTTACAGAACAGAAATGCAACGC
GAAAGCGCTATTTTACCAACGAAGAATCTGTGCTTCATTTTTGTAAAACAAAAATGCAACGCGAGAGCGC
TAATTTTTCAAACAAAGAATCTGAGCTGCATTTTTACAGAACAGAAATGCAACGCGAGAGCGCTATTTTA
CCAACAAAGAATCTATACTTCTTTTTTGTTCTACAAAAATGCATCCCGAGAGCGCTATTTTTCTAACAAA
GCATCTTAGATTACTTTTTTTCTCCTTTGTGCGCTCTATAATGCAGTCTCTTGATAACTTTTTGCACTGT
AGGTCCGTTAAGGTTAGAAGAAGGCTACTTTGGTGTCTATTTTCTCTTCCATAAAAAAAGCCTGACTCCA
CTTCCCGCGTTTACTGATTACTAGCGAAGCTGCGGGTGCATTTTTTCAAGATAAAGGCATCCCCGATTAT
ATTCTATACCGATGTGGATTGCGCATACTTTGTGAACAGAAAGTGATAGCGTTGATGATTCTTCATTGGT
CAGAAAATTATGAACGGTTTCTTCTATTTTGTCTCTATATACTACGTATAGGAAATGTTTACATTTTCGT
ATTGTTTTCGATTCACTCTATGAATAGTTCTTACTACAATTTTTTTGTCTAAAGAGTAATACTAGAGATA
AACATAAAAAATGTAGAGGTCGAGTTTAGATGCAAGTTCAAGGAGCGAAAGGTGGATGGGTAGGTTATAT
AGGGATATAGCACAGAGATATATAGCAAAGAGATACTTTTGAGCAATGTTTGTGGAAGCGGTATTCGCAA
TATTTTAGTAGCTCGTTACAGTCCGGTGCGTTTTTGGTTTTTTGAAAGTGCGTCTTCAGAGCGCTTTTGG
TTTTCAAAAGCGCTCTGAAGTTCCTATACTTTCTAGCTAGAGAATAGGAACTTCGGAATAGGAACTTCAA
AGCGTTTCCGAAAACGAGCGCTTCCGAAAATGCAACGCGAGCTGCGCACATACAGCTCACTGTTCACGTC
GCACCTATATCTGCGTGTTGCCTGTATATATATATACATGAGAAGAACGGCATAGTGCGTGTTTATGCTT
AAATGCGTACTTATATGCGTCTATTTATGTAGGATGAAAGGTAGTCTAGTACCTCCTGTGATATTATCCC
ATTCCATGCGGGGTATCGTATGCTTCCTTCAGCACTACCCTTTAGCTGTTCTATATGCTGCCACTCCTCA
ATTGGATTAGTCTCATCCTTCAATGCTATCATTTCCTTTGATATTGGATCGATCCGATGATAAGCTGTCA
AACATGAGAATTGGGTAATAACTGATATAATTAAATTGAAGCTCTAATTTGTGAGTTTAGTATACATGCA
TTTACTTATAATACAGTTTTTTAGTTTTGCTGGCCGCATCTTCTCAAATATGCTTCCCAGCCTGCTTTTC
TGTAACGTTCACCCTCTACCTTAGCATCCCTTCCCTTTGCAAATAGTCCTCTTCCAACAATAATAATGTC
AGATCCTGTAGAGACCACATCATCCACGGTTCTATACTGTTGACCCAATGCGTCTCCCTTGTCATCTAAA
CCCACACCGGGTGTCATAATCAACCAATCGTAACCTTCATCTCTTCCACCCATGTCTCTTTGAGCAATAA
AGCCGATAACAAAATCTTTGTCGCTCTTCGCAATGTCAACAGTACCCTTAGTATATTCTCCAGTAGATAG
GGAGCCCTTGCATGACAATTCTGCTAACATCAAAAGGCCTCTAGGTTCCTTTGTTACTTCTTCTGCCGCC
TGCTTCAAACCGCTAACAATACCTGGGCCCACCACACCGTGTGCATTCGTAATGTCTGCCCATTCTGCTA
TTCTGTATACACCCGCAGAGTACTGCAATTTGACTGTATTACCAATGTCAGCAAATTTTCTGTCTTCGAA
GAGTAAAAAATTGTACTTGGCGGATAATGCCTTTAGCGGCTTAACTGTGCCCTCCATGGAAAAATCAGTC
AAGATATCCACATGTGTTTTTAGTAAACAAATTTTGGGACCTAATGCTTCAACTAACTCCAGTAATTCCT
TGGTGGTACGAACATCCAATGAAGCACACAAGTTTGTTTGCTTTTCGTGCATGATATTAAATAGCTTGGC
AGCAACAGGACTAGGATGAGTAGCAGCACGTTCCTTATATGTAGCTTTCGACATGATTTATCTTCGTTTC
CTGCATGTTTTTGTTCTGTGCAGTTGGGTTAAGAATACTGGGCAATTTCATGTTTCTTCAACACTACATA
TGCGTATATATACCAATCTAAGTCTGTGCTCCTTCCTTCGTTCTTCCTTCTGTTCGGAGATTACCGAATC
AAAAAAATTTCAAGGAAACCGAAATCAAAAAAAAGAATAAAAAAAAAATGATGAATTGAAAAGCTAATTC
TTGAAGACGAAAGGGCCTCGTGATACGCCTATTTTTATAGGTTAATGTCATGATAATAATGGTTTCTTAG
ACGTCAGGTGGCACTTTTCGGGGAAATGTGCGCGGAACCCCTATTTGTTTATTTTTCTAAATACATTCAA
ATATGTATCCGCTCATGAGACAATAACCCTGATAAATGCTTCAATAATATTGAAAAAGGAAGAGTATGAG
TATTCAACATTTCCGTGTCGCCCTTATTCCCTTTTTTGCGGCATTTTGCCTTCCTGTTTTTGCTCACCCA
GAAACGCTGGTGAAAGTAAAAGATGCTGAAGATCAGTTGGGTGCACGAGTGGGTTACATCGAACTGGATC
TCAACAGCGGTAAGATCCTTGAGAGTTTTCGCCCCGAAGAACGTTTTCCAATGATGAGCACTTTTAAAGT
TCTGCTATGTGGCGCGGTATTATCCCGTATTGACGCCGGGCAAGAGCAACTCGGTCGCCGCATACACTAT
TCTCAGAATGACTTGGTTGAGTACTCACCAGTCACAGAAAAGCATCTTACGGATGGCATGACAGTAAGAG
AATTATGCAGTGCTGCCATAACCATGAGTGATAACACTGCGGCCAACTTACTTCTGACAACGATCGGAGG
ACCGAAGGAGCTAACCGCTTTTTTGCACAACATGGGGGATCATGTAACTCGCCTTGATCGTTGGGAACCG
GAGCTGAATGAAGCCATACCAAACGACGAGCGTGACACCACGATGCCTGTAGCAATGGCAACAACGTTGC
GCAAACTATTAACTGGCGAACTACTTACTCTAGCTTCCCGGCAACAATTAATAGACTGGATGGAGGCGGA
TAAAGTTGCAGGACCACTTCTGCGCTCGGCCCTTCCGGCTGGCTGGTTTATTGCTGATAAATCTGGAGCC
GGTGAGCGTGGGTCTCGCGGTATCATTGCAGCACTGGGGCCAGATGGTAAGCCCTCCCGTATCGTAGTTA
TCTACACGACGGGGAGTCAGGCAACTATGGATGAACGAAATAGACAGATCGCTGAGATAGGTGCCTCACT
GATTAAGCATTGGTAACTGTCAGACCAAGTTTACTCATATATACTTTAGATTGATTTAAAACTTCATTTT
TAATTTAAAAGGATCTAGGTGAAGATCCTTTTTGATAATCTCATGACCAAAATCCCTTAACGTGAGTTTT
CGTTCCACTGAGCGTCAGACCCCGTAGAAAAGATCAAAGGATCTTCTTGAGATCCTTTTTTTCTGCGCGT
AATCTGCTGCTTGCAAACAAAAAAACCACCGCTACCAGCGGTGGTTTGTTTGCCGGATCAAGAGCTACCA
ACTCTTTTTCCGAAGGTAACTGGCTTCAGCAGAGCGCAGATACCAAATACTGTTCTTCTAGTGTAGCCGT
AGTTAGGCCACCACTTCAAGAACTCTGTAGCACCGCCTACATACCTCGCTCTGCTAATCCTGTTACCAGT
GGCTGCTGCCAGTGGCGATAAGTCGTGTCTTACCGGGTTGGACTCAAGACGATAGTTACCGGATAAGGCG
CAGCGGTCGGGCTGAACGGGGGGTTCGTGCACACAGCCCAGCTTGGAGCGAACGACCTACACCGAACTGA
GATACCTACAGCGTGAGCTATGAGAAAGCGCCACGCTTCCCGAAGGGAGAAAGGCGGACAGGTATCCGGT
AAGCGGCAGGGTCGGAACAGGAGAGCGCACGAGGGAGCTTCCAGGGGGAAACGCCTGGTATCTTTATAGT
CCTGTCGGGTTTCGCCACCTCTGACTTGAGCGTCGATTTTTGTGATGCTCGTCAGGGGGGCGGAGCCTAT
GGAAAAACGCCAGCAACGCGGCCTTTTTACGGTTCCTGGCCTTTTGCTGGCCTTTTGCTCACATGTTCTT
TCCTGCGTTATCCCCTGATTCTGTGGATAACCGTATTACCGCCTTTGAGTGAGCTGATACCGCTCGCCGC
AGCCGAACGACCGAGCGCAGCGAGTCAGTGAGCGAGGAAGCGGAAGAGCGCCCAATACGCAAACCGCCTC
TCCCCGCGCGTTGGCCGATTCATTAATGCAGCTGGCACGACAGGTTTCCCGACTGGAAAGCGGGCAGTGA
GCGCAACGCAATTAATGTGAGTTAGCTCACTCATTAGGCACCCCAGGCTTTACACTTTATGCTTCCGGCT
CGTATGTTGTGTGGAATTGTGAGCGGATAACAATTTCACACAGGAAACAGCTATGACCATGATTACGCCA
AGCTTACCGCATCAGGAAATTGTAAGCGTTAATATTTTGTTAAAATTCGCGTTAAATTTTTGTTAAATCA
GCTCATTTTTTAACCAATAGGCCGAAATCGGCAAAATCCCTTATAAATCAAAAGAATAGACCGAGATAGG
GT
[37 nt withheld, positions 8123-8159]
AAAGAACGTGGACTCCAACGTCAAAGG
[49 nt withheld, positions 8187-8235]
T
[91 nt withheld, positions 8237-8327]
G
[124 nt withheld, positions 8329-8452]
CCATTCGC
